>Addgene plasmid #12737 | DCT.VV.Orf49 | addgene partial sequence | sequence record 19132 | T7 5'-TAATACGACTCACTATAGGG-3'
AGTACCCTTCACCGAATTCCAGCTGACCACCATGAACTTTTACAGATCTAGTATAATTAGTCAGATTATT
AAGTATAATAGACGACTAGCTAAGTCTATTATTTGCGAGGATGACTCTCAAATTATTACACTCACGGCAT
TCGTTAACCAATGCCTATGGTGTCATAAACGAGTATCCGTGTCCGCTATTTTATTAACTACTGATAACAA
AATATTAGTATGTAACAGACGAGATAGTTTTCTCTATTCTGAAATAATTAGAACTAGAAACATGTTTAGA
AAGAAACGATTATTTCTGAATTATTCCAATTATTTGAACAAACAGGAAAGAAGTATACTATCGTCATTTT
TTTCTCTAGATCCAGCTACTGCTGATAATGATAGAATAGACGCTATTTATCCGGGTGGCATACCCAAAAG
GGGTGAGAATGTTCCAGAGTGTTTATCCAGGGAAATTAAAGAAGAAGTTAATATAGACAATTCTTTTGTA
TTCATAGACACTCGGTTTTTTATTCATGGCATCATAGAAGATACCATTATTAATAAATTTTTTGAGGTAA
TCTTCTTTGTCGGAAGAATATCTCTAACGAGTGATCAAATCATTGATACATTTAAAAGTAATCATGAAAT
CAAGGATCTAATATTTTTAGATCCGAATTCAGGTAATGGACTCCAATACGAAATTGCAAAATATGCTCTA
GATACTGCAAAACT
