[The description below was written by a language model from this plasmid's Addgene catalogue record.]
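Description:
DCT.VV.Orf49 is a mammalian expression plasmid built on the commercial pcDNA 3.1D V5-His-TOPO backbone (about 5.5 kb without insert) and carrying a single vaccinia virus open reading frame. It is maintained as a high-copy plasmid in E. coli under ampicillin selection, and the backbone also provides a neomycin resistance marker so that transfected mammalian cells can be selected with G418. The record does not include a feature table and does not list the promoter. pcDNA3.1-series vectors normally drive the insert from the CMV immediate-early promoter, with an upstream T7 promoter, which is consistent with the T7 sequencing primer listed here. The backbone name points to C-terminal V5 and His tags, but the record does not say whether the insert is fused in frame to them.

The insert is a 747 bp fragment called VV.Orf49, also designated VV_WR_115 and annotated as a predicted NTP phosphohydrolase. It is flanked by BamHI sites on both sides, and both sites remain intact. The Orf49 name applies only within this library, and the corresponding gene names in the Copenhagen and WR strains are given in the supplementary data for the collection.

The plasmid belongs to a set of vaccinia ORF expression clones associated with work identifying poxvirus CD8+ T cell determinants for smallpox vaccine design and characterisation. It was made for screening, so the depositors caution that the cloned sequence may differ from the current canonical gene sequence. Users should check the available quality-control sequencing before relying on the clone.
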