Addgene plasmid #12737: DCT.VV.Orf49
Purpose: This plasmid was designed for screening purposes and may contain discrepancies relative to the current canonical GenBank version of the gene.
Depositing lab: Jack Bennink & Jon Yewdell. Depositing organization: National Institute of Allergy and Infectious Diseases (NIAID). Publication: Identification of poxvirus CD8+ T cell determinants to enable rational design and characterization of smallpox vaccines. Tscharke DC, Karupiah G, Zhou J, Palmore T, Irvine KR, Haeryfar SM, Williams S, Sidney J, Sette A, Bennink JR, Yewdell JW. J Exp Med. 2005 January 3; 201(1): 95–104. 10.1084/jem.20041912 PubMed 15623576.
Backbone
  Vector backbone: pcDNA 3.1D V5-His-TOPO
  Backbone manufacturer: Invitrogen
  Backbone size w/o insert (bp): 5514
  Vector type: Mammalian Expression
  Selectable markers: Neomycin (select with G418)
Growth in bacteria
  Bacterial resistance: Ampicillin, 100 μg/mL
  Growth temperature: 37°C
  Growth strain: DH5alpha
  Copy number: High Copy
Gene/Insert
  Gene/Insert name: VV.Orf49 (alt names: VV_WR_115; predicted NTP phosphohydrolase)
  Species: Vaccinia Virus
  Insert size (bp): 747
  GenBank ID: 9791045
  Cloning method: Restriction Enzyme; 5′ cloning site BamHI (not destroyed); 3′ cloning site BamHI (not destroyed)
  Sequencing primers: 5′ Universal T7
Terms and licenses: Academic/Nonprofit Terms; Industry Terms: Not Available to Industry
Depositor comments: Please see the Vaccinia kit page ( https://www.addgene.org/vvorf/ ) for more information. The kit page contains the supplemental VVOrfData spreadsheet, which includes important information about this plasmid. The plasmid and insert names provided here relate only to this library. The name of the ORF (if present) in VACV strain Copenhagen and the name of the ORF (if annotated) in VACV strain WR sequence can be found in VVOrfData spreadsheet. Please note that the amino acid sequence given for each ORF in the spreadsheet may contain some errors. Additionally, changes from the expected sequence may be present in these plasmids. Please see Addgene's quality control sequence and sequencing notes in the VVOrfData spreadsheet before ordering this plasmid.
How to cite: DCT.VV.Orf49 was a gift from Jack Bennink & Jon Yewdell (Addgene plasmid # 12737 ; http://n2t.net/addgene:12737 ; RRID:Addgene_12737)
